Addgene plasmid #91628: pPN177
Purpose: Express sgRNA targeting human IDO2
Depositing lab: Lindy Barrett. Depositing organization: Broad Institute. Publication: A Scaled Framework for CRISPR Editing of Human Pluripotent Stem Cells to Study Psychiatric Disease. Hazelbaker DZ, Beccard A, Bara AM, Dabkowski N, Messana A, Mazzucato P, Lam D, Manning D, Eggan K, Barrett LE. Stem Cell Reports. 2017 Oct 10;9(4):1315-1327. doi: 10.1016/j.stemcr.2017.09.006. PubMed 29020615.
Backbone
  Vector backbone: pUC19-U6 promoter
  Vector type: CRISPR
Growth in bacteria
  Bacterial resistance: Ampicillin, 100 μg/mL
  Growth temperature: 37°C
  Growth strain: DH5alpha
  Copy number: High Copy
Gene/Insert
  Gene/Insert name: IDO2 (alt name: NM_194294.2)
  gRNA/shRNA sequence: TATCACATATCTGAAGAGTA
  Species: H. sapiens (human)
  Insert size (bp): 21
  Entrez Gene: IDO2 (a.k.a. INDOL1)
  Promoter: U6
  Cloning method: Restriction Enzyme; 5′ cloning site BbsI (destroyed during cloning); 3′ cloning site BbsI (destroyed during cloning)
  Sequencing primers: 5′ M13F (-21)
Terms and licenses: Academic/Nonprofit Terms; Industry Terms: Not Available to Industry
How to cite: pPN177 was a gift from Lindy Barrett (Addgene plasmid # 91628 ; http://n2t.net/addgene:91628 ; RRID:Addgene_91628)
