[The description below was written by a language model from this plasmid's Addgene catalogue record and pLannotate feature annotations shown in this document.]
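Description:
pPN177 is a small (about 3 kb) CRISPR guide RNA expression plasmid built on a pUC19 backbone that carries a human U6 promoter cassette. It is propagated in E. coli as a high-copy plasmid through the ColE1/pUC-type origin of replication and is selected with ampicillin via the β-lactamase (AmpR) gene and its native promoter. The remaining annotated elements are leftovers of the pUC19 parent rather than functional parts of the payload: the lac promoter, operator and CAP binding site, partial lacZα and multiple cloning site sequences, and short lacI, rop and bom fragments. The plasmid carries no mammalian selection marker or reporter, and no Cas9 coding sequence is annotated.

The payload is a single sgRNA directed against human IDO2 (also known as INDOL1). A roughly 20-nucleotide spacer was inserted between the U6 promoter and the Streptococcus pyogenes Cas9 guide RNA scaffold using BbsI sites, which were destroyed during cloning, as is typical of type IIS oligo cloning. The gap between the annotated promoter and scaffold in the feature table corresponds to this spacer position. The U6 promoter recruits RNA polymerase III to produce the short, uncapped chimeric guide transcript in human cells, where it directs SpCas9 to the IDO2 locus. Because the nuclease is not encoded here, it must be supplied separately. The associated publication describes a scaled workflow for CRISPR editing of human pluripotent stem cells to study psychiatric disease, so the plasmid is presumably intended for targeting IDO2 in that setting, although the record itself states only that it expresses the sgRNA.
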