Features (pLannotate 1.2.2; 13 found; start..end, strand, type, name):
      1..241     +  promoter       U6 promoter: RNA polymerase III promoter for human U6 snRNA
    271..346     +  misc_RNA       gRNA scaffold: guide RNA scaffold for the Streptococcus pyogenes CRISPR/Cas9 system
    395..411     -  protein_bind   lac operator: The lac repressor binds to the lac operator to inhibit transcription in E. coli. This inhibition can be relieved by adding lactose or isopropyl-β-D-thiogalactopyranoside (IPTG). lac repressor encoded by lacI
    419..449     -  promoter       lac promoter: promoter for the E. coli lac operon
    464..485     -  protein_bind   CAP binding site: CAP binding activates transcription in the presence of cAMP. E. coli catabolite activator protein
    498..590     -  CDS            lacI (fragment): lac repressor; lacI; The lac repressor binds to the lac operator to inhibit transcription in E. coli. This inhibition can be relieved by adding lactose or isopropyl-β-D-thiogalactopyranoside (IPTG).
    773..1361    -  rep_origin     ori: high-copy-number ColE1/pMB1/pBR322/pUC origin of replication
   1532..2392    -  CDS            AmpR: β-lactamase; bla; confers resistance to ampicillin, carbenicillin, and related antibiotics
   2393..2497    -  promoter       AmpR promoter: bla
   2592..2627    +  CDS            rop (fragment): Rop protein, which maintains plasmids at low copy number; rop
   2729..2828    +  misc_feature   bom (fragment): basis of mobility region from pBR322
   2834..2991    -  CDS            lacZα (fragment): LacZα fragment of β-galactosidase; lacZ fragment
   2988..3014    +  misc_feature   MCS (fragment): pUC18/19 multiple cloning site
>Addgene plasmid #91628 | pPN177 | addgene full sequence | sequence record 180341 | Addgene NGS Result
GAGGGCCTATTTCCCATGATTCCTTCATATTTGCATATACGATACAAGGCTGTTAGAGAGATAATTGGAA
TTAATTTGACTGTAAACACAAAGATATTAGTACAAAATACGTGACGTAGAAAGTAATAATTTCTTGGGTA
GTTTGCAGTTTTAAAATTATGTTTTAAAATGGACTATCATATGCTTACCGTAACTTGAAAGTATTTCGAT
TTCTTGGCTTTATATATCTTGTGGAAAGGACGAAACACCGTATCACATATCTGAAGAGTAGTTTTAGAGC
TAGAAATAGCAAGTTAAAATAAGGCTAGTCCGTTATCAACTTGAAAAAGTGGCACCGAGTCGGTGCTTTT
TTAAGCTTGGCGTAATCATGGTCATAGCTGTTTCCTGTGTGAAATTGTTATCCGCTCACAATTCCACACA
ACATACGAGCCGGAAGCATAAAGTGTAAAGCCTGGGGTGCCTAATGAGTGAGCTAACTCACATTAATTGC
GTTGCGCTCACTGCCCGCTTTCCAGTCGGGAAACCTGTCGTGCCAGCTGCATTAATGAATCGGCCAACGC
GCGGGGAGAGGCGGTTTGCGTATTGGGCGCTCTTCCGCTTCCTCGCTCACTGACTCGCTGCGCTCGGTCG
TTCGGCTGCGGCGAGCGGTATCAGCTCACTCAAAGGCGGTAATACGGTTATCCACAGAATCAGGGGATAA
CGCAGGAAAGAACATGTGAGCAAAAGGCCAGCAAAAGGCCAGGAACCGTAAAAAGGCCGCGTTGCTGGCG
TTTTTCCATAGGCTCCGCCCCCCTGACGAGCATCACAAAAATCGACGCTCAAGTCAGAGGTGGCGAAACC
CGACAGGACTATAAAGATACCAGGCGTTTCCCCCTGGAAGCTCCCTCGTGCGCTCTCCTGTTCCGACCCT
GCCGCTTACCGGATACCTGTCCGCCTTTCTCCCTTCGGGAAGCGTGGCGCTTTCTCATAGCTCACGCTGT
AGGTATCTCAGTTCGGTGTAGGTCGTTCGCTCCAAGCTGGGCTGTGTGCACGAACCCCCCGTTCAGCCCG
ACCGCTGCGCCTTATCCGGTAACTATCGTCTTGAGTCCAACCCGGTAAGACACGACTTATCGCCACTGGC
AGCAGCCACTGGTAACAGGATTAGCAGAGCGAGGTATGTAGGCGGTGCTACAGAGTTCTTGAAGTGGTGG
CCTAACTACGGCTACACTAGAAGAACAGTATTTGGTATCTGCGCTCTGCTGAAGCCAGTTACCTTCGGAA
AAAGAGTTGGTAGCTCTTGATCCGGCAAACAAACCACCGCTGGTAGCGGTGGTTTTTTTGTTTGCAAGCA
GCAGATTACGCGCAGAAAAAAAGGATCTCAAGAAGATCCTTTGATCTTTTCTACGGGGTCTGACGCTCAG
TGGAACGAAAACTCACGTTAAGGGATTTTGGTCATGAGATTATCAAAAAGGATCTTCACCTAGATCCTTT
TAAATTAAAAATGAAGTTTTAAATCAATCTAAAGTATATATGAGTAAACTTGGTCTGACAGTTACCAATG
CTTAATCAGTGAGGCACCTATCTCAGCGATCTGTCTATTTCGTTCATCCATAGTTGCCTGACTCCCCGTC
GTGTAGATAACTACGATACGGGAGGGCTTACCATCTGGCCCCAGTGCTGCAATGATACCGCGAGACCCAC
GCTCACCGGCTCCAGATTTATCAGCAATAAACCAGCCAGCCGGAAGGGCCGAGCGCAGAAGTGGTCCTGC
AACTTTATCCGCCTCCATCCAGTCTATTAATTGTTGCCGGGAAGCTAGAGTAAGTAGTTCGCCAGTTAAT
AGTTTGCGCAACGTTGTTGCCATTGCTACAGGCATCGTGGTGTCACGCTCGTCGTTTGGTATGGCTTCAT
TCAGCTCCGGTTCCCAACGATCAAGGCGAGTTACATGATCCCCCATGTTGTGCAAAAAAGCGGTTAGCTC
CTTCGGTCCTCCGATCGTTGTCAGAAGTAAGTTGGCCGCAGTGTTATCACTCATGGTTATGGCAGCACTG
CATAATTCTCTTACTGTCATGCCATCCGTAAGATGCTTTTCTGTGACTGGTGAGTACTCAACCAAGTCAT
TCTGAGAATAGTGTATGCGGCGACCGAGTTGCTCTTGCCCGGCGTCAATACGGGATAATACCGCGCCACA
TAGCAGAACTTTAAAAGTGCTCATCATTGGAAAACGTTCTTCGGGGCGAAAACTCTCAAGGATCTTACCG
CTGTTGAGATCCAGTTCGATGTAACCCACTCGTGCACCCAACTGATCTTCAGCATCTTTTACTTTCACCA
GCGTTTCTGGGTGAGCAAAAACAGGAAGGCAAAATGCCGCAAAAAAGGGAATAAGGGCGACACGGAAATG
TTGAATACTCATACTCTTCCTTTTTCAATATTATTGAAGCATTTATCAGGGTTATTGTCTCATGAGCGGA
TACATATTTGAATGTATTTAGAAAAATAAACAAATAGGGGTTCCGCGCACATTTCCCCGAAAAGTGCCAC
CTGACGTCTAAGAAACCATTATTATCATGACATTAACCTATAAAAATAGGCGTATCACGAGGCCCTTTCG
TCTCGCGCGTTTCGGTGATGACGGTGAAAACCTCTGACACATGCAGCTCCCGGAGACGGTCACAGCTTGT
CTGTAAGCGGATGCCGGGAGCAGACAAGCCCGTCAGGGCGCGTCAGCGGGTGTTGGCGGGTGTCGGGGCT
GGCTTAACTATGCGGCATCAGAGCAGATTGTACTGAGAGTGCACCATATGCGGTGTGAAATACCGCACAG
ATGCGTAAGGAGAAAATACCGCATCAGGCGCCATTCGCCATTCAGGCTGCGCAACTGTTGGGAAGGGCGA
TCGGTGCGGGCCTCTTCGCTATTACGCCAGCTGGCGAAAGGGGGATGTGCTGCAAGGCGATTAAGTTGGG
TAACGCCAGGGTTTTCCCAGTCACGACGTTGTAAAACGACGGCCAGTGAATTCGAGCTCGGTACCCGGGG
ATCCGTTAATTAA
